Addgene plasmid #200872: pSCT315: pHelper(ZooTsy)_TnsF-Y584F
Purpose: Inducible expression of ZooTsy proteins.
Depositing lab: Feng Zhang. Depositing organization: Broad Institute. Publication: Modularity and diversity of target selectors in Tn7 transposons. Faure G, Saito M, Benler S, Peng I, Wolf YI, Strecker J, Altae-Tran H, Neumann E, Li D, Makarova KS, Macrae RK, Koonin EV, Zhang F. Mol Cell. 2023 Jun 15;83(12):2122-2136.e10. doi: 10.1016/j.molcel.2023.05.013. Epub 2023 Jun 1. PubMed 37267947.
Backbone
  Vector backbone: pCDFDuet-1
  Vector type: Bacterial Expression
Growth in bacteria
  Bacterial resistance: Spectinomycin, 50 μg/mL
  Growth temperature: 37°C
  Growth strain: NEB Stable
  Copy number: Low Copy
Gene/Insert
  Gene/Insert name: ZooTsy
  Species: Zoogloea sp. LCSB751
  Mutation: TnsF-Y584F
  Cloning method: Gibson Cloning
Terms and licenses: Academic/Nonprofit Terms; Industry Terms: Not Available to Industry
How to cite: pSCT315: pHelper(ZooTsy)_TnsF-Y584F was a gift from Feng Zhang (Addgene plasmid # 200872 ; http://n2t.net/addgene:200872 ; RRID:Addgene_200872)
