[The description below was written by a language model from this plasmid's Addgene catalogue record and pLannotate feature annotations shown in this document.]
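Description:
pSCT315: pHelper(ZooTsy)_TnsF-Y584F is a bacterial expression plasmid built on the pCDFDuet-1 backbone that serves as a "helper" supplying the proteins of the ZooTsy Tn7-family transposon system from Zoogloea sp. LCSB751. It replicates in E. coli from the CloDF13 (CDF) origin, which gives a low copy number and is compatible with plasmids carrying other common origins, so it can be co-maintained with partner plasmids. Selection is by spectinomycin through the aadA (SmR) aminoglycoside adenylyltransferase gene, annotated here as driven by the bla (AmpR) promoter.

The annotated 5,966-nt sequence shows a CAP binding site and lac promoter followed by a fragment of the T7 gene 10 ribosome binding site. These sit upstream of a roughly 3.4–3.8 kb region that ends at a T7 terminator. This arrangement fits the stated purpose of inducible expression, although no lac repressor gene or operator is annotated and the record does not name the inducer. The ZooTsy coding sequences themselves are not individually annotated. The automated tool picked up only a short homology match to an uncharacterised Cupriavidus protein, plus small fragments labelled SET1 and TcR that are probably incidental or backbone remnants. The number and order of the encoded proteins therefore cannot be read from the feature table.

The distinguishing feature is a Y584F substitution in TnsF. The record does not state its functional consequence, but a tyrosine-to-phenylalanine change is a classic way to remove a candidate catalytic hydroxyl. This suggests the plasmid serves as a mutant comparison to the wild-type helper in studies of target selection in Tn7 transposons.
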