Features (pLannotate 1.2.2; 11 found; start..end, strand, type, name):
      1..31      +  promoter       lac promoter: promoter for the E. coli lac operon
     52..72      +  RBS            RBS (fragment): efficient ribosome binding site from bacteriophage T7 gene 10 (Olins and Rangwala, 1989)
   3495..3713    +  CDS            Y5558_CUPPJ (fragment): Protein inferred from homology: Swiss-Prot protein existence level 3. From Cupriavidus pinatubonensis (strain JMP 134 / LMG 1197) (Cupriavidus necator (strain JMP 134)).
   3816..3833    +  CDS            SET1 (fragment): solubility-enhancement tag derived from T7 phage gene 10B
   3845..3862    +  CDS            SET1 (fragment): solubility-enhancement tag derived from T7 phage gene 10B
   3870..3917    +  terminator     T7 terminator: transcription terminator for bacteriophage T7 RNA polymerase
   4088..4879    -  CDS            SmR: aminoglycoside adenylyltransferase (Murphy, 1985); aadA; confers resistance to spectinomycin and streptomycin
   4880..4971    -  promoter       AmpR promoter: bla
   5019..5757    -  rep_origin     CloDF13 ori: Plasmids containing the CloDF13 (CDF) origin of replication can be propagated in E. coli cells that contain additional plasmids with compatible origins.
   5854..5918    -  CDS            TcR (fragment): tetracycline efflux protein; tet; confers resistance to tetracycline
   5933..5954    -  protein_bind   CAP binding site: CAP binding activates transcription in the presence of cAMP. E. coli catabolite activator protein
>Addgene plasmid #200872 | pSCT315: pHelper(ZooTsy)_TnsF-Y584F | addgene full sequence | sequence record 397090 | Addgene NGS Result
TTTACACTTTATGCTTCCGGCTCGTATGTTGGTCGACGTGGAGATATACCATGTTTAACTTTAATAAGGA
GATATACATGGCGAATCCGAAGATAGTGCTGGCGACATCCGATGTCGCTTCGCGCGCTCTCGCGCCAGCA
GATGCCGAACTGTTCGGGACCATCATTGATGCATGGACTCGTCGCCGCATCGGCTCGCTGCGCCATACCC
ACAAAGCCGTAGCCAGGGACGTCTCGGTGCTGCGGGAGTTTGCTGCCCACTCAGGTCTGCCGCCTTGGCT
CTGGAATGAGGATGCATTTGACTGCTGGTGCGATCATCTCGGATTGGAGCGCCGGTTGGCCAATAGCACC
CAGCGGCATTACCAATGCTCGATCCGATCCTTCCTCGAATATCTCACGACGAACGTCAAGTTCAGGAACG
AGATCCGGCGCTTGTATGGCGTCGAGCCACGACAGATTTGCACGGAAGAGAACTGCATCCCCCATACCGT
CGAAAAGGAGTCCTCCAAAGAGCGCCGAGCCTTCACACATGAGGAAATCGAGTTGTTTTTTGACGGGCTG
CGGCGCGCTTCTGTCGAGGCCGGCCGCTTCAGGACCAAGGATTACAACCCTCTTCGTCGGGACCGTACTT
TCTTTTTCACCCTCTACTCCGGAGGGCTCAGGATTTCCGAAGGCCTCAACCTAAACGTAAATTCGTTTGC
GCCGAATCCAGCTTTACCTGAACTTGGCCCCTATGGATTCATCAAGGTCTGGGGCAAGGGAAGCCGGGGA
AGTGGGAAGCGCTTTCGGACCGTACCGGTCACCCATCCTGACTTCCCTGAGCTCATGGACTGGTACATCA
CAAGAGTCCGCCCTGAATTCCTTCATCGAGCGGACCCCAATGAGGAAGCCTTGTTCCTCTCGGAGCGGGG
AACTCGTCTCAAGTCGTCCAGCGCCGACGCACGCTTCAAAATCGCAACTCGCTATTGCGGCCTGGAAGGC
GAAGGACTGACGCCACACTGTCTGCGCCACTCGAGCGTTACCCACGAATCCTTGCGCTTCAGCATCGAGA
TGGTTCGTCGGAAGCATGGCCACGCTTCTGCGGCAACGACACAAGGCTATATGCACGTCCCCGACGTTAT
GGTCGACGACGAAATCAGCAGCGTCGTCTCCCGCGAGCTCGATGACGCGCTCAACACACAGGAGAAGAAA
GAATGAGCGATACGCCCAATATCAGACTTGGTTGGCGCCTCCGCGTGCGGATGGCGGAAAACCGAATACC
GACCGCCACGGAACTCAAGCGACGGCTCGACGCGATCGGCTACGACATCACCAGCGCCCAACTCTCCCGA
ATTGTGGACGAGCGACCGGCCCAGGTGAAAACCGCGCTACTGGAGGCTTTGCTTAAAGTCCTGGGGGGAA
CCCTAGACGATCTCATGCCCGCGGAGGGCCGTGTTGAGCAGCCGAGTTCTGCGCCTCAAGGTGGTGAGGA
AGTTGCGCCAAGCCCAGCGCCGGCGGCCACCCCCACCCGTAAGCGCAAACCGGCGCGCCCCGCCTCGGAA
GCAGTCGATCCGGACGATGCCGGTGGCCCCAGGGTACGCCCCTTCTCGGTCCCACCGAAGAAGTGAAATA
GCGTTCCTACATGGCGACCTCTGCTCATACCTGTTGCGATGAATGCAGCCGTCCGATGGCCAAGGCGCGT
CTCGTCCGGAACGGGAAGGCCTTGTGCGACACCTGCAGCCAGCGGATTCCCTACGCCCCTTGTGGCAAGT
GCGGAAAGCAGACGCGCATGCTCAATGACCAAGGGGAACCGCTCTGCAAGGTCTGCCGTGCCCTCAACCG
CACCTGCGTGCGTTGCGGCAAGCCAGTGCGCAAGGCTGGGCGCTTGGTCGATGGCGGTGCTGTCTGCGGC
CCCTGCGCCAAGTATTACCGTGAACCGCAGGCCTGCGATCAATGTGGGGCAATGGAGAAGGTTCTTACCG
GCGTACAGACAGAAACTGGGCGGCGCCGTCTCTGCGGCAGGTGTTTCCGGCGCCATAAAGGCTACAAGAG
CTGCAGCATCTGCCGGAAAGACAGGCTGCCTGTCGGCGTGACCGCTGACGGCAAGCCTATATGCAAAACC
TGTTTGAGTGCGGCCGGAAAACCTTTCGTGTGCCCAACCTGTGGCCAGGAAGGAATACGCCATAGTAGAA
GGCGTTGCCAGAAGTGCTACGTTCGCGATACGGCGAAAAGCCGTGTCGAGGAATATGCTCCCCTTTTTAG
TCATGCATGGACCCGGGAAGCCTGGCTGGGATTTGGTGCAGAGACCCTGGAGGCAATGAATCCAGAAAAG
CTAGTGCATCGAATCAACAGCTACTACCTCTTCTTCGTCCGGCTTGATCTCGCCTTCAGCAAACCTACAG
AAATCACGCCGGTCGCGCTGTTGAAAAGCGTCGGCGGCTTGGATGGGCTCCGTCGATACACCGTGCCCTA
TGGCTATCTCCTGAAGCACCGAATCATCCCCGAGACAACGCGCAGTCTCCTGCAGGACGAGGCTGAATCC
ATCAGGCAGGAAGCCATGATCGCCAAGCTGGATGGCAAGTGGTATGCCCCAGTCATGGCACGCTACCGGA
ATCACCTGCTGACTGTCCGCGCCCGATACGACAGCCGGGGCTGGAAAGGGGAAGATACCCGGATGAAGGC
GCGCTCGATTACGCTCAACCTCCGGGCGGCTCGGCGTTTATGCGAAACGCTGGATGCCATAGGTGTCCAG
ATGATTCAGCAGACGACGCCAGAGATGCTGGACAAGTTCTTCATGGACTATCCTGGACTGGCCGTCTCAA
TCCGTGCCTTCGTCCGATACCTGAACCGGAAGGAAAAACTCTTTCAGCGCCTGCGCCTGAAGACAGTTGC
CCGGAGTGTGCCGGAAGGGATTTTCCTGCCCCGCGAAAAATCCACTGCGCTCATTCAAGCGTGGATGACG
CCGACTGATGAGACGCTTCGGCAGTCCCTCATCGGCCTGTTCATGCTGCTCTATGCCCAGACGGTCAAGA
ACTGTGTTCGGCTTCGTCTGGATGCACTCATCCAACGGGCTGACGGGCGTTATCGCATAGCATTTGGCCG
CGCGGAAATCCACCTGGATGCTCGGATCAGCGCGATACTCGATCGCTATTTGAACGTGCGGCAAACACTG
GTTGCTCTGGACCATGCCGACGAAAATCCGTATCTCTTTCCGGGACGGCAGTTAGGCAGTCACCTGAGTG
CCGAATCGGTATCCGGTTGGTTGAAAAAGGCGGGCGTCAGCTCCGATCAGTTGTTTGCAACATCAATCTA
TAACGCCTATCAAAATGGCCTGCGACTTCCCAAGGTCTTGGTGCGAGCGTTTGGCATCACCGATACGACC
GCGATCAAGTTCCTCAACATGCTGGATCCCCGCCTGGTCATGGAGATCGAACGCAAACCACTGGGCGGCG
GGGACGAACCCTGATGGCTGGCGAACTTACCGTTCGGAAAAATCCATACGCCAGCGGTCAGCCGTGGTGG
CTCTATATGCTCGAATGCAAGGGCGGAGGCATCTACACCGGCATCGCGCTGGATGTGGATGCGCGGTTTG
AGCAACACGTCGCAGGCAAGGGCGCCAAATACACGCGCATGAACCGGCCCATCCGGGTCGTCGCGCGCAT
CCGCTACGACACGCACCGGGAAGCCGCTCAGGCTGAAGTTGCGCTGAAACGCCTCAAGCCCCTGGAAAAG
CTGCGGTGGGCCTATGCCTTGGCTGGGTTAGTCGGCATGGACAAGTCGGCGTAACGCGTGGGGCGTCTCC
GGATCGTTGAGGGGCAAAAGCATCGCGGCCCCCGAGGCTGCTGCCACCGCTGAGCAATAACCTAGGCTGC
TGCCACCGCTGAGCAATAACTAGCATAACCCCTTGGGGCCTCTAAACGGGTCTTGAGGGGTTTTTTGCTG
AAACCTCAGGCATTTGAGAAGCACACGGTCACACTGCTTCCGGTAGTCAATAAACCGGTAAACCAGCAAT
AGACATAAGCGGCTATTTAACGACCCTGCCCTGAACCGACGACCGGGTCATCGTGGCCGGATCTTGCGGC
CCCTCGGCTTGAACGAATTGTTAGACATTATTTGCCGACTACCTTGGTGATCTCGCCTTTCACGTAGTGG
ACAAATTCTTCCAACTGATCTGCGCGCGAGGCCAAGCGATCTTCTTCTTGTCCAAGATAAGCCTGTCTAG
CTTCAAGTATGACGGGCTGATACTGGGCCGGCAGGCGCTCCATTGCCCAGTCGGCAGCGACATCCTTCGG
CGCGATTTTGCCGGTTACTGCGCTGTACCAAATGCGGGACAACGTAAGCACTACATTTCGCTCATCGCCA
GCCCAGTCGGGCGGCGAGTTCCATAGCGTTAAGGTTTCATTTAGCGCCTCAAATAGATCCTGTTCAGGAA
CCGGATCAAAGAGTTCCTCCGCCGCTGGACCTACCAAGGCAACGCTATGTTCTCTTGCTTTTGTCAGCAA
GATAGCCAGATCAATGTCGATCGTGGCTGGCTCGAAGATACCTGCAAGAATGTCATTGCGCTGCCATTCT
CCAAATTGCAGTTCGCGCTTAGCTGGATAACGCCACGGAATGATGTCGTCGTGCACAACAATGGTGACTT
CTACAGCGCGGAGAATCTCGCTCTCTCCAGGGGAAGCCGAAGTTTCCAAAAGGTCGTTGATCAAAGCTCG
CCGCGTTGTTTCATCAAGCCTTACGGTCACCGTAACCAGCAAATCAATATCACTGTGTGGCTTCAGGCCG
CCATCCACTGCGGAGCCGTACAAATGTACGGCCAGCAACGTCGGTTCGAGATGGCGCTCGATGACGCCAA
CTACCTCTGATAGTTGAGTCGATACTTCGGCGATCACCGCTTCCCTCATACTCTTCCTTTTTCAATATTA
TTGAAGCATTTATCAGGGTTATTGTCTCATGAGCGGATACATATTTGAATGTATTTAGAAAAATAAACAA
ATAGCTAGCTCACTCGGTCGCTACGCTCCGGGCGTGAGACTGCGGCGGGCGCTGCGGACACATACAAAGT
TACCCACAGATTCCGTGGATAAGCAGGGGACTAACATGTGAGGCAAAACAGCAGGGCCGCGCCGGTGGCG
TTTTTCCATAGGCTCCGCCCTCCTGCCAGAGTTCACATAAACAGACGCTTTTCCGGTGCATCTGTGGGAG
CCGTGAGGCTCAACCATGAATCTGACAGTACGGGCGAAACCCGACAGGACTTAAAGATCCCCACCGTTTC
CGGCGGGTCGCTCCCTCTTGCGCTCTCCTGTTCCGACCCTGCCGTTTACCGGATACCTGTTCCGCCTTTC
TCCCTTACGGGAAGTGTGGCGCTTTCTCATAGCTCACACACTGGTATCTCGGCTCGGTGTAGGTCGTTCG
CTCCAAGCTGGGCTGTAAGCAAGAACTCCCCGTTCAGCCCGACTGCTGCGCCTTATCCGGTAACTGTTCA
CTTGAGTCCAACCCGGAAAAGCACGGTAAAACGCCACTGGCAGCAGCCATTGGTAACTGGGAGTTCGCAG
AGGATTTGTTTAGCTAAACACGCGGTTGCTCTTGAAGTGTGCGCCAAAGTCCGGCTACACTGGAAGGACA
GATTTGGTTGCTGTGCTCTGCGAAAGCCAGTTACCACGGTTAAGCAGTTCCCCAACTGACTTAACCTTCG
ATCAAACCACCTCCCCAGGTGGTTTTTTCGTTTACAGGGCAAAAGATTACGCGCAGAAAAAAAGGATCTC
AAGAAGATCCTTTGATCTTTTCTACTGAACCGCTCTAGATTTCAGTGCAATTTATCTCTTCAAATGTAGC
ACCTGAAGTCAGCCCCATACGATATAAGTTGTAATTCTCATGTTAGTCATGCCCCGCGCCCACCGGAAGG
AGCTGACTGGGTTGAAGGCTCTCAAGGGCATCGGTCGAGATCCCGGTGCCTAATGAGTGAGCTAACTTAC
ATTAATTGCGTTGCGC
